Addgene plasmid #111837: pCEP4-Q842gp160-QES.i04.I181L
Purpose: Mammalian expression plasmid for Env from the Q842.d12 HIV-1 isolate; QES mutant with enhanced binding to antibody PG16
Depositing lab: Erik Procko. Depositing organization: University of Illinois at Urbana-Champaign. Publication: Conformational engineering of HIV-1 Env based on mutational tolerance in the CD4 and PG16 bound states. Heredia JD, Park J, Choi H, Gill KS, Procko E. J Virol. 2019 Mar 20. pii: JVI.00219-19. doi: 10.1128/JVI.00219-19. PubMed 30894475.
Backbone
  Vector backbone: pCEP4
  Backbone manufacturer: Invitrogen
  Backbone size w/o insert (bp): 10393
  Total vector size (bp): 12946
  Vector type: Mammalian Expression
  Selectable markers: Hygromycin
Growth in bacteria
  Bacterial resistance: Ampicillin, 100 μg/mL
  Growth temperature: 37°C
  Growth strain: DH5alpha
  Copy number: High Copy
Gene/Insert
  Gene/Insert name: HIV-1 (Q842.d12) Env (alt names: gp160; Env)
  Species: Human immunodeficiency virus 1
  Insert size (bp): 2553
  Mutation: Codon-optimized synthetic gene; mutations P124D;I181L;F223Y;R557Q;I595M
  GenBank ID: AAM66242.1
  Promoter: CMV
  Tag / fusion protein: CD5 leader sequence (N terminal on insert)
  Cloning method: Restriction Enzyme; 5′ cloning site NheI (not destroyed); 3′ cloning site XhoI (not destroyed)
  Sequencing primers: 5′ CMV_fwd; 3′ EBV_rev
Terms and licenses: Academic/Nonprofit Terms; Industry Terms: Not Available to Industry
How to cite: pCEP4-Q842gp160-QES.i04.I181L was a gift from Erik Procko (Addgene plasmid # 111837 ; http://n2t.net/addgene:111837 ; RRID:Addgene_111837)
