[The description below was written by a language model from this plasmid's Addgene catalogue record and pLannotate feature annotations shown in this document.]
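Description:
pCEP4-Q842gp160-QES.i04.I181L is a 12.9 kb mammalian expression plasmid built on the Invitrogen pCEP4 episomal backbone. In E. coli it is propagated through a high-copy ColE1/pUC-type origin and selected with ampicillin via the β-lactamase gene. For mammalian cells the backbone carries the Epstein-Barr virus oriP origin together with the EBNA1 coding sequence, which allow the plasmid to replicate and persist as an extrachromosomal episome in permissive primate cells. A hygromycin resistance gene, flanked by the HSV thymidine kinase promoter and polyadenylation signal, provides selection. The annotation also picks up short fragments of EBV and HSV glycoprotein genes, BRRF2, the tetracycline resistance gene and its promoter, rop and SV40 large T antigen. These appear to be backbone remnants rather than functional elements.

The payload is a codon-optimized synthetic gene of about 2.55 kb encoding full-length gp160 Env from the HIV-1 Q842.d12 isolate, cloned between NheI and XhoI sites. It is preceded by a CD5 leader sequence at the N terminus, which acts as the secretory signal directing Env into the secretory pathway. Transcription is driven by the human CMV immediate early enhancer and promoter and is terminated by an SV40 polyadenylation signal. This Env carries the substitutions P124D, I181L, F223Y, R557Q and I595M and is described as a QES mutant with enhanced binding to the antibody PG16. The associated work concerns conformational engineering of Env based on mutational tolerance in its CD4- and PG16-bound states. The plasmid therefore serves to express this engineered Env in mammalian cells for studies of antibody recognition and Env conformation.
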