Features (pLannotate 1.2.2; 19 found; start..end, strand, type, name):
    475..2264    -  rep_origin     oriP: Epstein-Barr virus oriP replication origin (Yates et al., 2000)
   2269..2487    -  CDS            gL (fragment): GL_EBVB9 - Experimental evidence at protein level: Swiss-Prot protein existence level 1. The heterodimer glycoprotein H-glycoprotein L is required for the fusion of viral and plasma membranes leading to virus entry into the host cell. Acts as a functional inhibitor of gH and maintains gH in an inhibited form. Upon binding to host integrins, gL dissociates from gH leading to activation of the viral fusion glycoproteins gB and gH. Fusion of EBV with B-lymphocytes requires the additional receptor- binding protein gp42, which forms a complex with gH/gL. The heterodimer gH/gL targets also host EPHA
   2570..4495    -  CDS            EBNA1: Epstein-Barr nuclear antigen 1, also known as EBNA-1 crucial for latent viral infection, and for episomal amplification of vectors containing the oriP origin (Okita et al., 2013)
   4533..4877    -  CDS            BRRF2_EBVB9 (fragment): Protein inferred from homology: Swiss-Prot protein existence level 3. From Epstein-Barr virus (strain B95-8) (HHV-4) (Human herpesvirus 4).
   4880..4903    -  promoter       tet promoter (fragment): E. coli promoter for tetracycline efflux protein gene
   5016..5120    +  promoter       AmpR promoter: bla
   5121..5981    +  CDS            AmpR: β-lactamase; bla; confers resistance to ampicillin, carbenicillin, and related antibiotics
   6152..6740    +  rep_origin     ori: high-copy-number ColE1/pMB1/pBR322/pUC origin of replication
   6930..7274    -  CDS            TcR (fragment): tetracycline efflux protein; tet; confers resistance to tetracycline
   7357..7502    +  promoter       HSV TK promoter: herpes simplex virus thymidine kinase promoter
   7542..8567    +  CDS            HygR: aminoglycoside phosphotransferase from E. coli; aph(4)-Ia; confers resistance to hygromycin
   8632..8680    +  polyA_signal   HSV TK poly(A) signal: herpes simplex virus thymidine kinase polyadenylation signal (Cole and Stacy, 1985)
   8880..9104    +  CDS            gH (fragment): GH_HHV11 - Experimental evidence at protein level: Swiss-Prot protein existence level 1. The heterodimer glycoprotein H-glycoprotein L is required for the fusion of viral and plasma membranes leading to virus entry into the host cell. Following initial binding to host receptor, membrane fusion is mediated by the fusion machinery composed of gB and the heterodimer gH/gL. May also be involved in the fusion between the virion envelope and the outer nuclear membrane during virion morphogenesis. From Human herpesvirus 1 (strain 17) (HHV-1) (Human herpes simplex virus 1).
   9333..9712    +  enhancer       CMV enhancer: human cytomegalovirus immediate early enhancer
   9714..9913    +  promoter       CMV promoter: human cytomegalovirus (CMV) immediate early promoter
  10010..12511   +  CDS            env: ENV_HV1Y2 - Experimental evidence at protein level: Swiss-Prot protein existence level 1. [Transmembrane protein gp41]: Acts as a class I viral fusion protein. Under the current model, the protein has at least 3 conformational states: pre-fusion native state, pre-hairpin intermediate state, and post-fusion hairpin state. During fusion of viral and target intracellular membranes, the coiled coil regions (heptad repeats) assume a trimer-of-hairpins structure, positioning the fusion peptide in close proximity to the C-terminal region of the ectodomain. The formation of this structure appears to d
  12537..12671   -  polyA_signal   SV40 poly(A) signal: SV40 polyadenylation signal
  12694..12776   -  CDS            large T antigen (fragment): large T antigen from SV40 (simian virus 40)
  12779..12819   +  CDS            rop (fragment): Rop protein, which maintains plasmids at low copy number; rop
>Addgene plasmid #111837 | pCEP4-Q842gp160-QES.i04.I181L | depositor full sequence | sequence record 210164 | pCEP4-Q842gp160-QES.i04.I181L sequence 12946 bps
GCCCCGCCGCCGGACGAACTAAACCTGACTACGGCATCTCTGCCCCTTCTTCGCTGGTACGAGGAGCGCT
TTTGTTTTGTATTCGGGGCAGTGCATGTAATCCCTTCAGTTGGTTGGTACAACTTGCCAACTGGGCCCTG
TTCCACATGTGACACGGGGGGGGACCAAACACAAAGGGGTTCTCTGACTGTAGTTGACATCCTTATAAAT
GGATGTGCACATTTGCCAACACTGAGTGGCTTTCATCCTGGAGCAGACTTTGCATGCTGTGGACTGCAAC
ACAACATTGCCTTTATGTGTAACTCTTGGCTGAAGCTCTTACACCAATGCTGGGGGACATGTACCTCCCA
GGGGCCCAGGAAGACTACGGGAGGCTACACCAACGTCAATCAGAGGGGCCTGTGTAGCTACCGATAAGCG
GACCCTCAAGAGGGCATTAGCAATAGTGTTTATAAGGCCCCCTTGTTAACCCTAAACGGGTAGCATATGC
TTCCCGGGTAGTAGTATATACTATCCAGACTAACCCTAATTCAATAGCATATGTTACCCAACGGGAAGCA
TATGCTATCGAATTAGGGTTAGTAAAAGGGTCCTAAGGAACAGCGATATCTCCCACCCCATGAGCTGTCA
CGGTTTTATTTACATGGGGTCAGGATTCCACGAGGGTAGTGAACCATTTTAGTCACAAGGGCAGTGGCTG
AAGATCAAGGAGCGGGCAGTGAACTCTCCTGAATCTTCGCCTGCTTCTTCATTCTCCTTCGTTTAGCTAA
TAGAATAACTGCTGAGTTGTGAACAGTAAGGTGTATGTGAGGTGCTCGAAAACAAGGTTTCAGGTGACGC
CCCCAGAATAAAATTTGGACGGGGGGTTCAGTGGTGGCATTGTGCTATGACACCAATATAACCCTCACAA
ACCCCTTGGGCAATAAATACTAGTGTAGGAATGAAACATTCTGAATATCTTTAACAATAGAAATCCATGG
GGTGGGGACAAGCCGTAAAGACTGGATGTCCATCTCACACGAATTTATGGCTATGGGCAACACATAATCC
TAGTGCAATATGATACTGGGGTTATTAAGATGTGTCCCAGGCAGGGACCAAGACAGGTGAACCATGTTGT
TACACTCTATTTGTAACAAGGGGAAAGAGAGTGGACGCCGACAGCAGCGGACTCCACTGGTTGTCTCTAA
CACCCCCGAAAATTAAACGGGGCTCCACGCCAATGGGGCCCATAAACAAAGACAAGTGGCCACTCTTTTT
TTTGAAATTGTGGAGTGGGGGCACGCGTCAGCCCCCACACGCCGCCCTGCGGTTTTGGACTGTAAAATAA
GGGTGTAATAACTTGGCTGATTGTAACCCCGCTAACCACTGCGGTCAAACCACTTGCCCACAAAACCACT
AATGGCACCCCGGGGAATACCTGCATAAGTAGGTGGGCGGGCCAAGATAGGGGCGCGATTGCTGCGATCT
GGAGGACAAATTACACACACTTGCGCCTGAGCGCCAAGCACAGGGTTGTTGGTCCTCATATTCACGAGGT
CGCTGAGAGCACGGTGGGCTAATGTTGCCATGGGTAGCATATACTACCCAAATATCTGGATAGCATATGC
TATCCTAATCTATATCTGGGTAGCATAGGCTATCCTAATCTATATCTGGGTAGCATATGCTATCCTAATC
TATATCTGGGTAGTATATGCTATCCTAATTTATATCTGGGTAGCATAGGCTATCCTAATCTATATCTGGG
TAGCATATGCTATCCTAATCTATATCTGGGTAGTATATGCTATCCTAATCTGTATCCGGGTAGCATATGC
TATCCTAATAGAGATTAGGGTAGTATATGCTATCCTAATTTATATCTGGGTAGCATATACTACCCAAATA
TCTGGATAGCATATGCTATCCTAATCTATATCTGGGTAGCATATGCTATCCTAATCTATATCTGGGTAGC
ATAGGCTATCCTAATCTATATCTGGGTAGCATATGCTATCCTAATCTATATCTGGGTAGTATATGCTATC
CTAATTTATATCTGGGTAGCATAGGCTATCCTAATCTATATCTGGGTAGCATATGCTATCCTAATCTATA
TCTGGGTAGTATATGCTATCCTAATCTGTATCCGGGTAGCATATGCTATCCTCATGCATATACAGTCAGC
ATATGATACCCAGTAGTAGAGTGGGAGTGCTATCCTTTGCATATGCCGCCACCTCCCAAGGGGGCGTGAA
TTTTCGCTGCTTGTCCTTTTCCTGCATGCTGGTTGCTCCCATTCTTAGGTGAATTTAAGGAGGCCAGGCT
AAAGCCGTCGCATGTCTGATTGCTCACCAGGTAAATGTCGCTAATGTTTTCCAACGCGAGAAGGTGTTGA
GCGCGGAGCTGAGTGACGTGACAACATGGGTATGCCCAATTGCCCCATGTTGGGAGGACGAAAATGGTGA
CAAGACAGATGGCCAGAAATACACCAACAGCACGCATGATGTCTACTGGGGATTTATTCTTTAGTGCGGG
GGAATACACGGCTTTTAATACGATTGAGGGCGTCTCCTAACAAGTTACATCACTCCTGCCCTTCCTCACC
CTCATCTCCATCACCTCCTTCATCTCCGTCATCTCCGTCATCACCCTCCGCGGCAGCCCCTTCCACCATA
GGTGGAAACCAGGGAGGCAAATCTACTCCATCGTCAAAGCTGCACACAGTCACCCTGATATTGCAGGTAG
GAGCGGGCTTTGTCATAACAAGGTCCTTAATCGCATCCTTCAAAACCTCAGCAAATATATGAGTTTGTAA
AAAGACCATGAAATAACAGACAATGGACTCCCTTAGCGGGCCAGGTTGTGGGCCGGGTCCAGGGGCCATT
CCAAAGGGGAGACGACTCAATGGTGTAAGACGACATTGTGGAATAGCAAGGGCAGTTCCTCGCCTTAGGT
TGTAAAGGGAGGTCTTACTACCTCCATATACGAACACACCGGCGACCCAAGTTCCTTCGTCGGTAGTCCT
TTCTACGTGACTCCTAGCCAGGAGAGCTCTTAAACCTTCTGCAATGTTCTCAAATTTCGGGTTGGAACCT
CCTTGACCACGATGCTTTCCAAACCACCCTCCTTTTTTGCGCCTGCCTCCATCACCCTGACCCCGGGGTC
CAGTGCTTGGGCCTTCTCCTGGGTCATCTGCGGGGCCCTGCTCTATCGCTCCCGGGGGCACGTCAGGCTC
ACCATCTGGGCCACCTTCTTGGTGGTATTCAAAATAATCGGCTTCCCCTACAGGGTGGAAAAATGGCCTT
CTACCTGGAGGGGGCCTGCGCGGTGGAGACCCGGATGATGATGACTGACTACTGGGACTCCTGGGCCTCT
TTTCTCCACGTCCACGACCTCTCCCCCTGGCTCTTTCACGACTTCCCCCCCTGGCTCTTTCACGTCCTCT
ACCCCGGCGGCCTCCACTACCTCCTCGACCCCGGCCTCCACTACCTCCTCGACCCCGGCCTCCACTGCCT
CCTCGACCCCGGCCTCCACCTCCTGCTCCTGCCCCTCCTGCTCCTGCCCCTCCTCCTGCTCCTGCCCCTC
CTGCCCCTCCTGCTCCTGCCCCTCCTGCCCCTCCTGCTCCTGCCCCTCCTGCCCCTCCTGCTCCTGCCCC
TCCTGCCCCTCCTCCTGCTCCTGCCCCTCCTGCCCCTCCTCCTGCTCCTGCCCCTCCTGCCCCTCCTGCT
CCTGCCCCTCCTGCCCCTCCTGCTCCTGCCCCTCCTGCCCCTCCTGCTCCTGCCCCTCCTGCTCCTGCCC
CTCCTGCTCCTGCCCCTCCTGCTCCTGCCCCTCCTGCCCCTCCTGCCCCTCCTCCTGCTCCTGCCCCTCC
TGCTCCTGCCCCTCCTGCCCCTCCTGCCCCTCCTGCTCCTGCCCCTCCTCCTGCTCCTGCCCCTCCTGCC
CCTCCTGCCCCTCCTCCTGCTCCTGCCCCTCCTGCCCCTCCTCCTGCTCCTGCCCCTCCTCCTGCTCCTG
CCCCTCCTGCCCCTCCTGCCCCTCCTCCTGCTCCTGCCCCTCCTGCCCCTCCTCCTGCTCCTGCCCCTCC
TCCTGCTCCTGCCCCTCCTGCCCCTCCTGCCCCTCCTCCTGCTCCTGCCCCTCCTCCTGCTCCTGCCCCT
CCTGCCCCTCCTGCCCCTCCTGCCCCTCCTCCTGCTCCTGCCCCTCCTCCTGCTCCTGCCCCTCCTGCTC
CTGCCCCTCCCGCTCCTGCTCCTGCTCCTGTTCCACCGTGGGTCCCTTTGCAGCCAATGCAACTTGGACG
TTTTTGGGGTCTCCGGACACCATCTCTATGTCTTGGCCCTGATCCTGAGCCGCCCGGGGCTCCTGGTCTT
CCGCCTCCTCGTCCTCGTCCTCTTCCCCGTCCTCGTCCATGGTTATCACCCCCTCTTCTTTGAGGTCCAC
TGCCGCCGGAGCCTTCTGGTCCAGATGTGTCTCCCTTCTCTCCTAGGCCATTTCCAGGTCCTGTACCTGG
CCCCTCGTCAGACATGATTCACACTAAAAGAGATCAATAGACATCTTTATTAGACGACGCTCAGTGAATA
CAGGGAGTGCAGACTCCTGCCCCCTCCAACAGCCCCCCCACCCTCATCCCCTTCATGGTCGCTGTCAGAC
AGATCCAGGTCTGAAAATTCCCCATCCTCCGAACCATCCTCGTCCTCATCACCAATTACTCGCAGCCCGG
AAAACTCCCGCTGAACATCCTCAAGATTTGCGTCCTGAGCCTCAAGCCAGGCCTCAAATTCCTCGTCCCC
CTTTTTGCTGGACGGTAGGGATGGGGATTCTCGGGACCCCTCCTCTTCCTCTTCAAGGTCACCAGACAGA
GATGCTACTGGGGCAACGGAAGAAAAGCTGGGTGCGGCCTGTGAGGATCAGCTTATCGATGATAAGCTGT
CAAACATGAGAATTCTTGAAGACGAAAGGGCCTCGTGATACGCCTATTTTTATAGGTTAATGTCATGATA
ATAATGGTTTCTTAGACGTCAGGTGGCACTTTTCGGGGAAATGTGCGCGGAACCCCTATTTGTTTATTTT
TCTAAATACATTCAAATATGTATCCGCTCATGAGACAATAACCCTGATAAATGCTTCAATAATATTGAAA
AAGGAAGAGTATGAGTATTCAACATTTCCGTGTCGCCCTTATTCCCTTTTTTGCGGCATTTTGCCTTCCT
GTTTTTGCTCACCCAGAAACGCTGGTGAAAGTAAAAGATGCTGAAGATCAGTTGGGTGCACGAGTGGGTT
ACATCGAACTGGATCTCAACAGCGGTAAGATCCTTGAGAGTTTTCGCCCCGAAGAACGTTTTCCAATGAT
GAGCACTTTTAAAGTTCTGCTATGTGGCGCGGTATTATCCCGTGTTGACGCCGGGCAAGAGCAACTCGGT
CGCCGCATACACTATTCTCAGAATGACTTGGTTGAGTACTCACCAGTCACAGAAAAGCATCTTACGGATG
GCATGACAGTAAGAGAATTATGCAGTGCTGCCATAACCATGAGTGATAACACTGCGGCCAACTTACTTCT
GACAACGATCGGAGGACCGAAGGAGCTAACCGCTTTTTTGCACAACATGGGGGATCATGTAACTCGCCTT
GATCGTTGGGAACCGGAGCTGAATGAAGCCATACCAAACGACGAGCGTGACACCACGATGCCTGCAGCAA
TGGCAACAACGTTGCGCAAACTATTAACTGGCGAACTACTTACTCTAGCTTCCCGGCAACAATTAATAGA
CTGGATGGAGGCGGATAAAGTTGCAGGACCACTTCTGCGCTCGGCCCTTCCGGCTGGCTGGTTTATTGCT
GATAAATCTGGAGCCGGTGAGCGTGGGTCTCGCGGTATCATTGCAGCACTGGGGCCAGATGGTAAGCCCT
CCCGTATCGTAGTTATCTACACGACGGGGAGTCAGGCAACTATGGATGAACGAAATAGACAGATCGCTGA
GATAGGTGCCTCACTGATTAAGCATTGGTAACTGTCAGACCAAGTTTACTCATATATACTTTAGATTGAT
TTAAAACTTCATTTTTAATTTAAAAGGATCTAGGTGAAGATCCTTTTTGATAATCTCATGACCAAAATCC
CTTAACGTGAGTTTTCGTTCCACTGAGCGTCAGACCCCGTAGAAAAGATCAAAGGATCTTCTTGAGATCC
TTTTTTTCTGCGCGTAATCTGCTGCTTGCAAACAAAAAAACCACCGCTACCAGCGGTGGTTTGTTTGCCG
GATCAAGAGCTACCAACTCTTTTTCCGAAGGTAACTGGCTTCAGCAGAGCGCAGATACCAAATACTGTCC
TTCTAGTGTAGCCGTAGTTAGGCCACCACTTCAAGAACTCTGTAGCACCGCCTACATACCTCGCTCTGCT
AATCCTGTTACCAGTGGCTGCTGCCAGTGGCGATAAGTCGTGTCTTACCGGGTTGGACTCAAGACGATAG
TTACCGGATAAGGCGCAGCGGTCGGGCTGAACGGGGGGTTCGTGCACACAGCCCAGCTTGGAGCGAACGA
CCTACACCGAACTGAGATACCTACAGCGTGAGCTATGAGAAAGCGCCACGCTTCCCGAAGGGAGAAAGGC
GGACAGGTATCCGGTAAGCGGCAGGGTCGGAACAGGAGAGCGCACGAGGGAGCTTCCAGGGGGAAACGCC
TGGTATCTTTATAGTCCTGTCGGGTTTCGCCACCTCTGACTTGAGCGTCGATTTTTGTGATGCTCGTCAG
GGGGGCGGAGCCTATGGAAAAACGCCAGCAACGCGGCCTTTTTACGGTTCCTGGCCTTTTGCTGCGCCGC
GTGCGGCTGCTGGAGATGGCGGACGCGATGGATATGTTCTGCCAAGGGTTGGTTTGCGCATTCACAGTTC
TCCGCAAGAATTGATTGGCTCCAATTCTTGGAGTGGTGAATCCGTTAGCGAGGTGCCGCCGGCTTCCATT
CAGGTCGAGGTGGCCCGGCTCCATGCACCGCGACGCAACGCGGGGAGGCAGACAAGGTATAGGGCGGCGC
CTACAATCCATGCCAACCCGTTCCATGTGCTCGCCGAGGCGGCATAAATCGCCGTGACGATCAGCGGTCC
AGTGATCGAAGTTAGGCTGGTAAGAGCCGCGAGCGATCCTTGAAGCTGTCCCTGATGGTCGTCATCTACC
TGCCTGGACAGCATGGCCTGCAACGCGGGCATCCCGATGCCGCCGGAAGCGAGAAGAATCATAATGGGGA
AGGCCATCCAGCCTCGCGTCGCGAACGCCAGCAAGACGTAGCCCAGCGCGTCGGCCGCCATGCCCTGCTT
CATCCCCGTGGCCCGTTGCTCGCGTTTGCTGGCGGTGTCCCCGGAAGAAATATATTTGCATGTCTTTAGT
TCTATGATGACACAAACCCCGCCCAGCGTCTTGTCATTGGCGAATTCGAACACGCAGATGCAGTCGGGGC
GGCGCGGTCCCAGGTCCACTTCGCATATTAAGGTGACGCGTGTGGCCTCGAACACCGAGCGACCCTGCAG
CGACCCGCTTAACAGCGTCAACAGCGTGCCGCAGATCCCGGGCAATGAGATATGAAAAAGCCTGAACTCA
CCGCGACGTCTGTCGAGAAGTTTCTGATCGAAAAGTTCGACAGCGTCTCCGACCTGATGCAGCTCTCGGA
GGGCGAAGAATCTCGTGCTTTCAGCTTCGATGTAGGAGGGCGTGGATATGTCCTGCGGGTAAATAGCTGC
GCCGATGGTTTCTACAAAGATCGTTATGTTTATCGGCACTTTGCATCGGCCGCGCTCCCGATTCCGGAAG
TGCTTGACATTGGGGAATTCAGCGAGAGCCTGACCTATTGCATCTCCCGCCGTGCACAGGGTGTCACGTT
GCAAGACCTGCCTGAAACCGAACTGCCCGCTGTTCTGCAGCCGGTCGCGGAGGCCATGGATGCGATCGCT
GCGGCCGATCTTAGCCAGACGAGCGGGTTCGGCCCATTCGGACCGCAAGGAATCGGTCAATACACTACAT
GGCGTGATTTCATATGCGCGATTGCTGATCCCCATGTGTATCACTGGCAAACTGTGATGGACGACACCGT
CAGTGCGTCCGTCGCGCAGGCTCTCGATGAGCTGATGCTTTGGGCCGAGGACTGCCCCGAAGTCCGGCAC
CTCGTGCACGCGGATTTCGGCTCCAACAATGTCCTGACGGACAATGGCCGCATAACAGCGGTCATTGACT
GGAGCGAGGCGATGTTCGGGGATTCCCAATACGAGGTCGCCAACATCTTCTTCTGGAGGCCGTGGTTGGC
TTGTATGGAGCAGCAGACGCGCTACTTCGAGCGGAGGCATCCGGAGCTTGCAGGATCGCCGCGGCTCCGG
GCGTATATGCTCCGCATTGGTCTTGACCAACTCTATCAGAGCTTGGTTGACGGCAATTTCGATGATGCAG
CTTGGGCGCAGGGTCGATGCGACGCAATCGTCCGATCCGGAGCCGGGACTGTCGGGCGTACACAAATCGC
CCGCAGAAGCGCGGCCGTCTGGACCGATGGCTGTGTAGAAGTACTCGCCGATAGTGGAAACCGACGCCCC
AGCACTCGTCCGAGGGCAAAGGAATAGGGGAGATGGGGGAGGCTAACTGAAACACGGAAGGAGACAATAC
CGGAAGGAACCCGCGCTATGACGGCAATAAAAAGACAGAATAAAACGCACGGGTGTTGGGTCGTTTGTTC
ATAAACGCGGGGTTCGGTCCCAGGGCTGGCACTCTGTCGATACCCCACCGAGACCCCATTGGGGCCAATA
CGCCCGCGTTTCTTCCTTTTCCCCACCCCACCCCCCAAGTTCGGGTGAAGGCCCAGGGCTCGCAGCCAAC
GTCGGGGCGGCAGGCCCTGCCATAGCCACTGGCCCCGTGGGTTAGGGACGGGGTCCCCCATGGGGAATGG
TTTATGGTTCGTGGGGGTTATTATTTTGGGCGTTGCGTGGGGTCTGGTCCACGACTGGACTGAGCAGACA
GACCCATGGTTTTTGGATGGCCTGGGCATGGACCGCATGTACTGGCGCGACACGAACACCGGGCGTCTGT
GGCTGCCAAACACCCCCGACCCCCAAAAACCACCGCGCGGATTTCTGGCGTGCCAAGCTAGTCGACCAAT
TCTCATGTTTGACAGCTTATCATCGCAGATCCGGGCAACGTTGTTGCATTGCTGCAGGCGCAGAACTGGT
AGGTATGGAAGATCTATACATTGAATCAATATTGGCAATTAGCCATATTAGTCATTGGTTATATAGCATA
AATCAATATTGGCTATTGGCCATTGCATACGTTGTATCTATATCATAATATGTACATTTATATTGGCTCA
TGTCCAATATGACCGCCATGTTGACATTGATTATTGACTAGTTATTAATAGTAATCAATTACGGGGTCAT
TAGTTCATAGCCCATATATGGAGTTCCGCGTTACATAACTTACGGTAAATGGCCCGCCTGGCTGACCGCC
CAACGACCCCCGCCCATTGACGTCAATAATGACGTATGTTCCCATAGTAACGCCAATAGGGACTTTCCAT
TGACGTCAATGGGTGGAGTATTTACGGTAAACTGCCCACTTGGCAGTACATCAAGTGTATCATATGCCAA
GTCCGCCCCCTATTGACGTCAATGACGGTAAATGGCCCGCCTGGCATTATGCCCAGTACATGACCTTACG
GGACTTTCCTACTTGGCAGTACATCTACGTATTAGTCATCGCTATTACCATGGTGATGCGGTTTTGGCAG
TACACCAATGGGCGTGGATAGCGGTTTGACTCACGGGGATTTCCAAGTCTCCACCCCATTGACGTCAATG
GGAGTTTGTTTTGGCACCAAAATCAACGGGACTTTCCAAAATGTCGTAATAACCCCGCCCCGTTGACGCA
AATGGGCGGTAGGCGTGTACGGTGGGAGGTCTATATAAGCAGAGCTCGTTTAGTGAACCGTCAGATCTCT
AGAAGCTGGGTACCAGCTGCTAGCGCCACCATGCCAATGGGATCACTGCAGCCCTTGGCAACGCTGTACT
TGCTTGGTATGCTTGTGGCATCTGTTCTTGCTGTCGATAATTTGTGGGTCACAGTGTACTACGGAGTACC
TGTATGGAAAGAGGCGGAAACTACTCTTTTTTGCGCGTCAGACGCAAAGGCATATGAGACTGAAAAGCAT
AATGTATGGGCTACCCATGCGTGCGTGCCCACAGACCCCAACCCCCAAGAAATCCATCTGGAGAACGTTA
CTGAAGAATTTAATATGTGGAAGAATAATATGGTGGAACAGATGCATACGGACATTATCAGTCTGTGGGA
TCAGTCTCTGAAACCATGTGTTAAACTCACCGATCTCTGCGTAACCTTGGACTGTAATAACGTGACGAAT
AATGGAACTAGTGACATGAGGGAAGAGATAAAGAATTGCTCCTTCAATATGACAACAGAATTGCGAGACA
AGCGACAAAAAGTATATTCTCTGTTCTACAAATTGGACCTGGTGCAGATAAATGAGGATCAAGGTAACAG
CTCCAATAACAAGTATCGCCTGATAACTTGCAACACGTCTGCGATTACCCAAGCATGTCCTAAGGTTACA
TTTGAACCCATTCCGATTCATTATTGCGCACCTGCAGGCTATGCTATCCTGAAGTGCAAAGATGAAGAGT
TTAACGGGATCGGCCCGTGCAAAAACGTATCCACTGTCCAATGCACCCACGGTATTAAGCCTGTTGTGTC
CACACAGCTCCTTCTCAATGGGTCTCTGGCAGAGAAGGAGGTCAAAATAAGATGTGAAAATATAACGAAC
AACGCAAAAACTATCATTGTCCAACTGGTGAACCCAGTTAAAATCAATTGCACCCGACCTAATAATAATA
CGAGAAAGAGTATCCACATCGGCCCAGGGCAGGCCTTCTACGCTACAGGCGATATAATCGGAGACATAAG
ACAGGCGCACTGCAATGTAAATCGTACGGAATGGAATAATACTCTCCACCAGGTAGTTGAGCAGTTGCGA
AAGCATTTTAATAAAACGATTAACTTTGCTAACTCAACCGGAGGGGACTTGGAAATAACAACACACTCAT
TCAATTGCGGGGGCGAATTTTTTTATTGTAACACGACTAACCTGTTTAATAGCACTTGGAACCATACGGC
TAGTATGAACTCAACCGAATCCAATGACACAATCATCCTGCCCTGTCGAATAAAACAAATCATCAATATG
TGGCAAAGAGTGGGCCAAGCAATGTATGCACCCCCAATAAGAGGTGTCATAAGGTGTGAATCCAATATAA
CTGGGTTGATTCTTACTAGGGATGGAGGAAACACGAACAGCACCCGAGAAACTTTCCGCCCAGGCGGGGG
TGATATGAGGGATAATTGGCGATCAGAACTTTACAAGTATAAGGTAGTTAAGATAGAACCCCTCGGCGTT
GCTCCCACAAAAGCCAAGAGAAGGGTTGTAGAACGCGAAAAGCGGGCCGTAGGGATTGGCGCTGTATTCA
TCGGATTTCTCGGAGCAGCTGGATCTACTATGGGTGCAGCTTCAATAACATTGACAGTTCAAGCCCGGCA
ACTCCTTTCAGGTATTGTACAGCAGCAAAGTAACCTCCTGCAAGCGATTGAGGCTCAGCAGCATCTCCTG
AAGCTTACGGTGTGGGGTATCAAACAGCTTCAAGCGCGGGTACTCGCGGTTGAGCGATACCTTAAGGACC
AACAATTGCTTGGAATGTGGGGCTGCAGCGGTAAACTTATATGTACAACATCTGTGCCGTGGAACAGTTC
CTGGAGTAACAAATCACAAAATGAGATTTGGGACAATATGACCTGGTTGCAGTGGGATAAAGAAATATCA
AACTATACCCAGATCATTTACGATCTCTTGGAGGAGTCTCAAAACCAGCAGGAGAAAAACGAACAGGACC
TCCTCGCATTGGATAAATGGGCCAATTTGTGGAACTGGTTTGACATATCTAACTGGCTTTGGTATATAAA
GATATTCATCATGATTGTAGGGGGTCTTATTGGTCTGAGGATAGTTTTCGCAGTCTTGTCAGTCATTAAC
CGAGTGCGGCAGGGTTATTCTCCCTTGTCATTTCAAACTCACACTCCTAATCCGAGGGGACTGGATAGGC
CTGAGCGAATAGAGGAAGAGGGCGGTGAGCAAGACAAGAACCGGTCAATCAGGCTCGTGTCTGGTTTCCT
GGCACTGGCGTGGGATGATCTGAGGAGTCTTTGTCTTTTCTCATACCATCGGTTGCGCGACTTCATACTC
ATCGTCGCCAGGACCGTAGAACTTTTGGGACATTCCTCCTTGAAGGGACTTCGGCTCGGATGGGAGGGAT
TGAAGTACTTGGGGAATCTGCTGAGTTATTGGGGGCGGGAATTGCGAATCTCCGCCACAAATCTCTTGGA
TACGATTGCTATAGTAATAGCTGGATGGACGGATAGAGTAATCGAAATAGGGCAGCGCCTCTGTCGAGCA
TTTCTCAATATCCCCAGAAGAATAAGGCAAGGATTTGAGCGCGCTCTGCTCTAGTAACTCGAGGCCGGCA
AGGCCGGATCCAGACATGATAAGATACATTGATGAGTTTGGACAAACCACAACTAGAATGCAGTGAAAAA
AATGCTTTATTTGTGAAATTTGTGATGCTATTGCTTTATTTGTAACCATTATAAGCTGCAATAAACAAGT
TAACAACAACAATTGCATTCATTTTATGTTTCAGGTTCAGGGGGAGGTGGGGAGGTTTTTTAAAGCAAGT
AAAACCTCTACAAATGTGGTATGGCTGATTATGATCCGGCTGCCTCGCGCGTTTCGGTGATGACGGTGAA
AACCTCTGACACATGCAGCTCCCGGAGACGGTCACAGCTTGTCTGTAAGCGGATGCCGGGAGCAGACAAG
CCCGTCAGGGCGCGTCAGCGGGTGTTGGCGGGTGTCGGGGCGCAGCCATGACCGGTCGACTCTAGA
