>Addgene plasmid #111837 | pCEP4-Q842gp160-QES.i04.I181L | addgene partial sequence | sequence record 212788 | Addgene Partial NGS Result
GCCCTGCTTCATCCCCGTGGCCCGTTGCTCGCGTTTGCTGGCGGTGTCCCCGGAAGAAATATATTTGCAT
GTCTTTAGTTCTATGATGACACAAACCCCGCCCAGCGTCTTGTCATTGGCGAATTCGAACACGCAGATGC
AGTCGGGGCGGCGCGGTCCGAGGTCCACTTCGCATATTAAGGTGACGCGTGTGGCCTCGAACACCGAGCG
ACCCTGCAGCGACCCGCTTAACAGCGTCAACAGCGTGCCGCAGATCCCGGGGGGCAATGAGATATGAAAA
AGCCTGAACTCACCGCGACGTCTGTCGAGAAGTTTCTGATCGAAAAGTTCGACAGCGTCTCCGACCTGAT
GCAGCTCTCGGAGGGCGAAGAATCTCGTGCTTTCAGCTTCGATGTAGGAGGGCGTGGATATGTCCTGCGG
GTAAATAGCTGCGCCGATGGTTTCTACAAAGATCGTTATGTTTATCGGCACTTTGCATCGGCCGCGCTCC
CGATTCCGGAAGTGCTTGACATTGGGGAATTCAGCGAGAGCCTGACCTATTGCATCTCCCGCCGTGCACA
GGGTGTCACGTTGCAAGACCTGCCTGAAACCGAACTGCCCGCTGTTCTGCAGCCGGTCGCGGAGGCCATG
GATGCGATCGCTGCGGCCGATCTTAGCCAGACGAGCGGGTTCGGCCCATTCGGACCGCAAGGAATCGGTC
AATACACTACATGGCGTGATTTCATATGCGCGATTGCTGATCCCCATGTGTATCACTGGCAAACTGTGAT
GGACGACACCGTCAGTGCGTCCGTCGCGCAGGCTCTCGATGAGCTGATGCTTTGGGCCGAGGACTGCCCC
GAAGTCCGGCACCTCGTGCACGCGGATTTCGGCTCCAACAATGTCCTGACGGACAATGGCCGCATAACAG
CGGTCATTGACTGGAGCGAGGCGATGTTCGGGGATTCCCAATACGAGGTCGCCAACATCTTCTTCTGGAG
GCCGTGGTTGGCTTGTATGGAGCAGCAGACGCGCTACTTCGAGCGGAGGCATCCGGAGCTTGCAGGATCG
CCGCGGCTCCGGGCGTATATGCTCCGCATTGGTCTTGACCAACTCTATCAGAGCTTGGTTGACGGCAATT
TCGATGATGCAGCTTGGGCGCAGGGTCGATGCGACGCAATCGTCCGATCCGGAGCCGGGACTGTCGGGCG
TACACAAATCGCCCGCAGAAGCGCGGCCGTCTGGACCGATGGCTGTGTAGAAGTACTCGCCGATAGTGGA
AACCGACGCCCCAGCACTCGTCCGGATCGGGAGATGGGGGAGGCTAACTGAAACACGGAAGGAGACAATA
CCGGAAGGAACCCGCGCTATGACGGCAATAAAAAGACAGAATAAAACGCACGGGTGTTGGGTCGTTTGTT
CATAAACGCGGGGTTCGGTCCCAGGGCTGGCACTCTGTCGATACCCCACCGAGACCCCATTGGGGCCAAT
ACGCCCGCGTTTCTTCCTTTTCCCCACCCCACCCCCCAAGTTCGGGTGAAGGCCCAGGGCTCGCAGCCAA
CGTCGGGGCGGCAGGCCCTGCCATAGCCACTGGCCCCGTGGGTTAGGGACGGGGTCCCCCATGGGGAATG
GTTTATGGTTCGTGGGGGTTATTATTTTGGGCGTTGCGTGGGGTCAGGTCCACGACTGGACTGAGCAGAC
AGACCCATGGTTTTTGGATGGCCTGGGCATGGACCGCATGTACTGGCGCGACACGAACACCGGGCGTCTG
TGGCTGCCAAACACCCCCGACCCCCAAAAACCACCGCGCGGATTTCTGGCGTGCCAAGCTAGTCGACCAA
TTCTCATGTTTGACAGCTTATCATCGCAGATCCGGGCAACGTTGTTGCCATTGCTGCAGGCGCAGAACTG
GTAGGTATGGAAGATCTATACATTGAATCAATATTGGCAATTAGCCATATTAGTCATTGGTTATATAGCA
TAAATCAATATTGGCTATTGGCCATTGCATACGTTGTATCTATATCATAATATGTACATTTATATTGGCT
CATGTCCAATATGACCGCCATGTTGACATTGATTATTGACTAGTTATTAATAGTAATCAATTACGGGGTC
ATTAGTTCATAGCCCATATATGGAGTTCCGCGTTACATAACTTACGGTAAATGGCCCGCCTGGCTGACCG
CCCAACGACCCCCGCCCATTGACGTCAATAATGACGTATGTTCCCATAGTAACGCCAATAGGGACTTTCC
ATTGACGTCAATGGGTGGAGTATTTACGGTAAACTGCCCACTTGGCAGTACATCAAGTGTATCATATGCC
AAGTCCGCCCCCTATTGACGTCAATGACGGTAAATGGCCCGCCTGGCATTATGCCCAGTACATGACCTTA
CGGGACTTTCCTACTTGGCAGTACATCTACGTATTAGTCATCGCTATTACCATGGTGATGCGGTTTTGGC
AGTACACCAATGGGCGTGGATAGCGGTTTGACTCACGGGGATTTCCAAGTCTCCACCCCATTGACGTCAA
TGGGAGTTTGTTTTGGCACCAAAATCAACGGGACTTTCCAAAATGTCGTAATAACCCCGCCCCGTTGACG
CAAATGGGCGGTAGGCGTGTACGGTGGGAGGTCTATATAAGCAGAGCTCGTTTAGTGAACCGTCAGATCT
CTAGAAGCTGGGTACCAGCTGCTAGCGCCACCATGCCAATGGGATCACTGCAGCCCTTGGCAACGCTGTA
CTTGCTTGGTATGCTTGTGGCATCTGTTCTTGCTGTCGATAATTTGTGGGTCACAGTGTACTACGGAGTA
CCTGTATGGAAAGAGGCGGAAACTACTCTTTTTTGCGCGTCAGACGCAAAGGCATATGAGACTGAAAAGC
ATAATGTATGGGCTACCCATGCGTGCGTGCCCACAGACCCCAACCCCCAAGAAATCCATCTGGAGAACGT
TACTGAAGAATTTAATATGTGGAAGAATAATATGGTGGAACAGATGCATACGGACATTATCAGTCTGTGG
GATCAGTCTCTGAAACCATGTGTTAAACTCACCGATCTCTGCGTAACCTTGGACTGTAATAACGTGACGA
ATAATGGAACTAGTGACATGAGGGAAGAGATAAAGAATTGCTCCTTCAATATGACAACAGAATTGCGAGA
CAAGCGACAAAAAGTATATTCTCTGTTCTACAAATTGGACCTGGTGCAGATAAATGAGGATCAAGGTAAC
AGCTCCAATAACAAGTATCGCCTGATAACTTGCAACACGTCTGCGATTACCCAAGCATGTCCTAAGGTTA
CATTTGAACCCATTCCGATTCATTATTGCGCACCTGCAGGCTATGCTATCCTGAAGTGCAAAGATGAAGA
GTTTAACGGGATCGGCCCGTGCAAAAACGTATCCACTGTCCAATGCACCCACGGTATTAAGCCTGTTGTG
TCCACACAGCTCCTTCTCAATGGGTCTCTGGCAGAGAAGGAGGTCAAAATAAGATGTGAAAATATAACGA
ACAACGCAAAAACTATCATTGTCCAACTGGTGAACCCAGTTAAAATCAATTGCACCCGACCTAATAATAA
TACGAGAAAGAGTATCCACATCGGCCCAGGGCAGGCCTTCTACGCTACAGGCGATATAATCGGAGACATA
AGACAGGCGCACTGCAATGTAAATCGTACGGAATGGAATAATACTCTCCACCAGGTAGTTGAGCAGTTGC
GAAAGCATTTTAATAAAACGATTAACTTTGCTAACTCAACCGGAGGGGACTTGGAAATAACAACACACTC
ATTCAATTGCGGGGGCGAATTTTTTTATTGTAACACGACTAACCTGTTTAATAGCACTTGGAACCATACG
GCTAGTATGAACTCAACCGAATCCAATGACACAATCATCCTGCCCTGTCGAATAAAACAAATCATCAATA
TGTGGCAAAGAGTGGGCCAAGCAATGTATGCACCCCCAATAAGAGGTGTCATAAGGTGTGAATCCAATAT
AACTGGGTTGATTCTTACTAGGGATGGAGGAAACACGAACAGCACCCGAGAAACTTTCCGCCCAGGCGGG
GGTGATATGAGGGATAATTGGCGATCAGAACTTTACAAGTATAAGGTAGTTAAGATAGAACCCCTCGGCG
TTGCTCCCACAAAAGCCAAGAGAAGGGTTGTAGAACGCGAAAAGCGGGCCGTAGGGATTGGCGCTGTATT
CATCGGATTTCTCGGAGCAGCTGGATCTACTATGGGTGCAGCTTCAATAACATTGACAGTTCAAGCCCGG
CAACTCCTTTCAGGTATTGTACAGCAGCAAAGTAACCTCCTGCAAGCGATTGAGGCTCAGCAGCATCTCC
TGAAGCTTACGGTGTGGGGTATCAAACAGCTTCAAGCGCGGGTACTCGCGGTTGAGCGATACCTTAAGGA
CCAACAATTGCTTGGAATGTGGGGCTGCAGCGGTAAACTTATATGTACAACATCTGTGCCGTGGAACAGT
TCCTGGAGTAACAAATCACAAAATGAGATTTGGGACAATATGACCTGGTTGCAGTGGGATAAAGAAATAT
CAAACTATACCCAGATCATTTACGATCTCTTGGAGGAGTCTCAAAACCAGCAGGAGAAAAACGAACAGGA
CCTCCTCGCATTGGATAAATGGGCCAATTTGTGGAACTGGTTTGACATATCTAACTGGCTTTGGTATATA
AAGATATTCATCATGATTGTAGGGGGTCTTATTGGTCTGAGGATAGTTTTCGCAGTCTTGTCAGTCATTA
ACCGAGTGCGGCAGGGTTATTCTCCCTTGTCATTTCAAACTCACACTCCTAATCCGAGGGGACTGGATAG
GCCTGAGCGAATAGAGGAAGAGGGCGGTGAGCAAGACAAGAACCGGTCAATCAGGCTCGTGTCTGGTTTC
CTGGCACTGGCGTGGGATGATCTGAGGAGTCTTTGTCTTTTCTCATACCATCGGTTGCGCGACTTCATAC
TCATCGTCGCCAGGACCGTAGAACTTTTGGGACATTCCTCCTTGAAGGGACTTCGGCTCGGATGGGAGGG
ATTGAAGTACTTGGGGAATCTGCTGAGTTATTGGGGGCGGGAATTGCGAATCTCCGCCACAAATCTCTTG
GATACGATTGCTATAGTAATAGCTGGATGGACGGATAGAGTAATCGAAATAGGGCAGCGCCTCTGTCGAG
CATTTCTCAATATCCCCAGAAGAATAAGGCAAGGATTTGAGCGCGCTCTGCTCTAGTAACTCGAGGCCGG
CAAGGCCGGATCCAGACATGATAAGATACATTGATGAGTTTGGACAAACCACAACTAGAATGCAGTGAAA
AAAATGCTTTATTTGTGAAATTTGTGATGCTATTGCTTTATTTGTAACCATTATAAGCTGCAATAAACAA
GTTAACAACAACAATTGCATTCATTTTATGTTTCAGGTTCAGGGGGAGGTGTGGGAGGTTTTTTAAAGCA
AGTAAAACCTCTACAAATGTGGTATGGCTGATTATGATCCGGCTGCCTCGCGCGTTTCGGTGATGACGGT
GAAAACCTCTGACACATGCAGCTCCCGGAGACGGTCACAGCTTGTCTGTAAGCGGATGCCGGGAGCAGAC
AAGCCCGTCAGGGCGCGTCAGCGGGTGTTGGCGGGTGTCGGGGCGCAGCCATGAGGTCGACTCTAGAGGA
TCGATCCCCGCCCCGGACGAACTAAACCTGACTACGACATCTCTGCCCCTTCTTCGCGGGGCAGTGCATG
TAATCCCTTCAGTTGGTTGGTACAACTTGCCAACTGGGCCCTGTTCCACATGTGACACGGGGGGGGACCA
AACACAAAGGGGTTCTCTGACTGTAGTTGACATCCTTATAAATGGATGTGCACATTTGCCAACACTGAGT
GGCTTTCATCCTGGAGCAGACTTTGCAGTCTGTGGACTGCAACACAACATTGCCTTTATGTGTAACTCTT
GGCTGAAGCTCTTACACCAATGCTGGGGGACATGTACCTCCCAGGGGCCCAGGAAGACTACGGGAGGCTA
CACCAACGTCAATCAGAGGGGCCTGTGTAGCTACCGATAAGCGGACCCTCAAGAGGGCATTAGCAATAGT
GTTTATAAGGCCCCCTTGTTAACCCTAAACGGGTAGCATATGCTTCCCGGGTAGTAGTATATACTATCCA
GACTAACCCTAATTCAATAGCATATGTTACCCAACGGGAAGCATATGCTATCGAATTAGGGTTAGTAAAA
GGGTCCTAAGGAACAGCGATATCTCCCACCCCATGAGCTGTCACGGTTTTATTTACATGGGGTCAGGATT
CCACGAGGGTAGTGAACCATTTTAGTCACAAGGGCAGTGGCTGAAGATCAAGGAGCGGGCAGTGAACTCT
CCTGAATCTTCGCCTGCTTCTTCATTCTCCTTCGTTTAGCTAATAGAATAACTGCTGAGTTGTGAACAGT
AAGGTGTATGTGAGGTGCTCGAAAACAAGGTTTCAGGTGACGCCCCCAGAATAAAATTTGGACGGGGGGT
TCAGTGGTGGCATTGTGCTATGACACCAATATAACCCTCACAAACCCCTTGGGCAATAAATACTAGTGTA
GGAATGAAACATTCTGAATATCTTTAACAATAGAAATCCATGGGGTGGGGACAAGCCGTAAAGACTGGAT
GTCCATCTCACACGAATTTATGGCTATGGGCAACACATAATCCTAGTGCAATATGATACTGGGGTTATTA
AGATGTGTCCCAGGCAGGGACCAAGACAGGTGAACCATGTTGTTACACTCTATTTGTAACAAGGGGAAAG
AGAGTGGACGCCGACAGCAGCGGACTCCACTGGTTGTCTCTAACACCCCCGAAAATTAAACGGGGCTCCA
CGCCAATGGGGCCCATAAACAAAGACAAGTGGCCACTCTTTTTTTTGAAATTGTGGAGTGGGGGCACGCG
TCAGCCCCCACACGCCGCCCTGCGGTTTTGGACTGTAAAATAAGGGTGTAATAACTTGGCTGATTGTAAC
CCCGCTAACCACTGCGGTCAAACCACTTGCCCACAAAACCACTAATGGCACCCCGGGGAATACCTGCATA
AGTAGGTGGGCGGGCCAAGATAGGGGCGCGATTGCTGCGATCTGGAGGACAAATTACACACACTTGCGCC
TGAGCGCCAAGCACAGGGTTGTTGGTCCTCATATTCACGAGGTCGCTGAGAGCACGGTGGGCTAATGTTG
CCATGGGTAGCATATACTACCCAAATATCTGGATAGCATATGCTATCCTAATCTATATCTGGGTAGCATA
GGCTATCCTAATCTATATCTGGGTAGCATATGCTATCCTAATCTATATCTGGGTAGTATATGCTATCCTA
ATTTATATCTGGGTAGCATAGGCTATCCTAATCTATATCTGGGTAGCATATGCTATCCTAATCTATATCT
GGGTAGTATATGCTATCCTAATCTGTATCCGGGTAGCATATGCTATCCTAATAGAGATTAGGGTAGTATA
TGCTATCCTAATTTATATCTGGGTAGCATATACTACCCAAATATCTGGATAGCATATGCTATCCTAATCT
ATATCTGGGTAGCATATGCTATCCTAATCTATATCTGGGTAGCATAGGCTATCCTAATCTATATCTGGGT
AGCATATGCTATCCTAATCTATATCTGGGTAGTATATGCTATCCTAATTTATATCTGGGTAGCATAGGCT
ATCCTAATCTATATCTGGGTAGCATATGCTATCCTAATCTATATCTGGGTAGTATATGCTATCCTAATCT
GTATCCGGGTAGCATATGCTATCCTCATGCATATACAGTCAGCATATGATACCCAGTAGTAGAGTGGGAG
TGCTATCCTTTGCATATGCCGCCACCTCCCAAGGGGGCGTGAATTTTCGCTGCTTGTCCTTTTCCTGCTG
GTTGCTCCCATTCTTAGGTGAATTTAAGGAGGCCAGGCTAAAGCCGTCGCATGTCTGATTGCTCACCAGG
TAAATGTCGCTAATGTTTTCCAACGCGAGAAGGTGTTGAGCGCGGAGCTGAGTGACGTGACAACATGGGT
ATGCCCAATTGCCCCATGTTGGGAGGACGAAAATGGTGACAAGACAGATGGCCAGAAATACACCAACAGC
ACGCATGATGTCTACTGGGGATTTATTCTTTAGTGCGGGGGAATACACGGCTTTTAATACGATTGAGGGC
GTCTCCTAACAAGTTACATCACTCCTGCCCTTCCTCACCCTCATCTCCATCACCTCCTTCATCTCCGTCA
TCTCCGTCATCACCCTCCGCGGCAGCCCCTTCCACCATAGGTGGAAACCAGGGAGGCAAATCTACTCCAT
CGTCAAAGCTGCACACAGTCACCCTGATATTGCAGGTAGGAGCGGGCTTTGTCATAACAAGGTCCTTAAT
CGCATCCTTCAAAACCTCAGCAAATATATGAGTTTGTAAAAAGACCATGAAATAACAGACAATGGACTCC
CTTAGCGGGCCAGGTTGTGGGCCGGGTCCAGGGGCCATTCCAAAGGGGAGACGACTCAATGGTGTAAGAC
GACATTGTGGAATAGCAAGGGCAGTTCCTCGCCTTAGGTTGTAAAGGGAGGTCTTACTACCTCCATATAC
GAACACACCGGCGACCCAAGTTCCTTCGTCGGTAGTCCTTTCTACGTGACTCCTAGCCAGGAGAGCTCTT
AAACCTTCTGCAATGTTCTCAAATTTCGGGTTGGAACCTCCTTGACCACGATGCTTTCCAAACCACCCTC
CTTTTTTGCGCCTGCCTCCATCACCCTGACCCCGGGGTCCAGTGCTTGGGCCTTCTCCTGGGTCATCTGC
GGGGCCCTGCTCTATCGCTCCCGGGGGCACGTCAGGCTCACCATCTGGGCCACCTTCTTGGTGGTATTCA
AAATAATCGGCTTCCCCTACAGGGTGGAAAAATGGCCTTCTACCTGGAGGGGGCCTGCGCGGTGGAGACC
CGGATGATGATGACTGACTACTGGGACTCCTGGGCCTCTTTTCTCCACGTCCACGACCTCTCCCCCTGGC
TCTTTCACGACTTCCCCCCCTGGCTCTTTCACGTCCTCTACCCCGGCGGCCTCCACTACCTCCTCGACCC
CGGCCTCCACTACCTCCTCGACCCCGGCCTCCACTGCCTCCTCGACCCCGGCCTCCACCTCCTGCTCCTG
C
